>Addgene plasmid #250108 | pGEX-Mals2-PDZ-1 | addgene full sequence | sequence record 498319 | Addgene NGS Result
CTTATCGACTGCACGGTGCACCAATGCTTCTGGCGTCAGGCAGCCATCGGAAGCTGTGGTATGGCTGTGC
AGGTCGTAAATCACTGCATAATTCGTGTCGCTCAAGGCGCACTCCCGTTCTGGATAATGTTTTTTGCGCC
GACATCATAACGGTTCTGGCAAATATTCTGAAATGAGCTGTTGACAATTAATCATCGGCTCGTATAATGT
GTGGAATTGTGAGCGGATAACAATTTCACACAGGAAACAGTATTCATGTCCCCTATACTAGGTTATTGGA
AAATTAAGGGCCTTGTGCAACCCACTCGACTTCTTTTGGAATATCTTGAAGAAAAATATGAAGAGCATTT
GTATGAGCGCGATGAAGGTGATAAATGGCGAAACAAAAAGTTTGAATTGGGTTTGGAGTTTCCCAATCTT
CCTTATTATATTGATGGTGATGTTAAATTAACACAGTCTATGGCCATCATACGTTATATAGCTGACAAGC
ACAACATGTTGGGTGGTTGTCCAAAAGAGCGTGCAGAGATTTCAATGCTTGAAGGAGCGGTTTTGGATAT
TAGATACGGTGTTTCGAGAATTGCATATAGTAAAGACTTTGAAACTCTCAAAGTTGATTTTCTTAGCAAG
CTACCTGAAATGCTGAAAATGTTCGAAGATCGTTTATGTCATAAAACATATTTAAATGGTGATCATGTAA
CCCATCCTGACTTCATGTTGTATGACGCTCTTGATGTTGTTTTATACATGGACCCAATGTGCCTGGATGC
GTTCCCAAAATTAGTTTGTTTTAAAAAACGTATTGAAGCTATCCCACAAATTGATAAGTACTTGAAATCC
AGCAAGTATATAGCATGGCCTTTGCAGGGCTGGCAAGCCACGTTTGGTGGTGGCGACCATCCTCCAAAAT
CGGATCTGGTTCCGCGTGGATCCGTTGTGGAACTGCCTAAAACCGATGAAGGTCTGGGCTTTAATATTAT
GGGTGGCAAAGAACAGAATAGTCCAATCTATATCTCTCGTGTGATTCCGGGCGGTGTTGCGGATCGTCAT
GGTGGCCTGAAACGCGGCGATCAGCTGCTGTCAGTTAATGGCGTGAGCGTGGAAGGCGAACAGCATGAAA
AAGCCGTTGAATTACTGAAAGCTGCACAGGGTAGCGTTAAATTAGTGGTTCGCTATACACCTCTCGAGCG
GCCGCATCGTGACTGACTGACGATCTGCCTCGCGCGTTTCGGTGATGACGGTGAAAACCTCTGACACATG
CAGCTCCCGGAGACGGTCACAGCTTGTCTGTAAGCGGATGCCGGGAGCAGACAAGCCCGTCAGGGCGCGT
CAGCGGGTGTTGGCGGGTGTCGGGGCGCAGCCATGACCCAGTCACGTAGCGATAGCGGAGTGTATAATTC
TTGAAGACGAAAGGGCCTCGTGATACGCCTATTTTTATAGGTTAATGTCATGATAATAATGGTTTCTTAG
ACGTCAGGTGGCACTTTTCGGGGAAATGTGCGCGGAACCCCTATTTGTTTATTTTTCTAAATACATTCAA
ATATGTATCCGCTCATGAGACAATAACCCTGATAAATGCTTCAATAATATTGAAAAAGGAAGAGTATGAG
TATTCAACATTTCCGTGTCGCCCTTATTCCCTTTTTTGCGGCATTTTGCCTTCCTGTTTTTGCTCACCCA
GAAACGCTGGTGAAAGTAAAAGATGCTGAAGATCAGTTGGGTGCACGAGTGGGTTACATCGAACTGGATC
TCAACAGCGGTAAGATCCTTGAGAGTTTTCGCCCCGAAGAACGTTTTCCAATGATGAGCACTTTTAAAGT
TCTGCTATGTGGCGCGGTATTATCCCGTGTTGACGCCGGGCAAGAGCAACTCGGTCGCCGCATACACTAT
TCTCAGAATGACTTGGTTGAGTACTCACCAGTCACAGAAAAGCATCTTACGGATGGCATGACAGTAAGAG
AATTATGCAGTGCTGCCATAACCATGAGTGATAACACTGCGGCCAACTTACTTCTGACAACGATCGGAGG
ACCGAAGGAGCTAACCGCTTTTTTGCACAACATGGGGGATCATGTAACTCGCCTTGATCGTTGGGAACCG
GAGCTGAATGAAGCCATACCAAACGACGAGCGTGACACCACGATGCCTGCAGCAATGGCAACAACGTTGC
GCAAACTATTAACTGGCGAACTACTTACTCTAGCTTCCCGGCAACAATTAATAGACTGGATGGAGGCGGA
TAAAGTTGCAGGACCACTTCTGCGCTCGGCCCTTCCGGCTGGCTGGTTTATTGCTGATAAATCTGGAGCC
GGTGAGCGTGGGTCTCGCGGTATCATTGCAGCACTGGGGCCAGATGGTAAGCCCTCCCGTATCGTAGTTA
TCTACACGACGGGGAGTCAGGCAACTATGGATGAACGAAATAGACAGATCGCTGAGATAGGTGCCTCACT
GATTAAGCATTGGTAACTGTCAGACCAAGTTTACTCATATATACTTTAGATTGATTTAAAACTTCATTTT
TAATTTAAAAGGATCTAGGTGAAGATCCTTTTTGATAATCTCATGACCAAAATCCCTTAACGTGAGTTTT
CGTTCCACTGAGCGTCAGACCCCGTAGAAAAGATCAAAGGATCTTCTTGAGATCCTTTTTTTCTGCGCGT
AATCTGCTGCTTGCAAACAAAAAAACCACCGCTACCAGCGGTGGTTTGTTTGCCGGATCAAGAGCTACCA
ACTCTTTTTCCGAAGGTAACTGGCTTCAGCAGAGCGCAGATACCAAATACTGTCCTTCTAGTGTAGCCGT
AGTTAGGCCACCACTTCAAGAACTCTGTAGCACCGCCTACATACCTCGCTCTGCTAATCCTGTTACCAGT
GGCTGCTGCCAGTGGCGATAAGTCGTGTCTTACCGGGTTGGACTCAAGACGATAGTTACCGGATAAGGCG
CAGCGGTCGGGCTGAACGGGGGGTTCGTGCACACAGCCCAGCTTGGAGCGAACGACCTACACCGAACTGA
GATACCTACAGCGTGAGCTATGAGAAAGCGCCACGCTTCCCGAAGGGAGAAAGGCGGACAGGTATCCGGT
AAGCGGCAGGGTCGGAACAGGAGAGCGCACGAGGGAGCTTCCAGGGGGAAACGCCTGGTATCTTTATAGT
CCTGTCGGGTTTCGCCACCTCTGACTTGAGCGTCGATTTTTGTGATGCTCGTCAGGGGGGCGGAGCCTAT
GGAAAAACGCCAGCAACGCGGCCTTTTTACGGTTCCTGGCCTTTTGCTGGCCTTTTGCTCACATGTTCTT
TCCTGCGTTATCCCCTGATTCTGTGGATAACCGTATTACCGCCTTTGAGTGAGCTGATACCGCTCGCCGC
AGCCGAACGACCGAGCGCAGCGAGTCAGTGAGCGAGGAAGCGGAAGAGCGCCTGATGCGGTATTTTCTCC
TTACGCATCTGTGCGGTATTTCACACCGCATAAATTCCGACACCATCGAATGGCGCAAAACCTTTCGCGG
TATGGCATGATAGCGCCCGGAAGAGAGTCAATTCAGGGTGGTGAATGTGAAACCAGTAACGTTATACGAT
GTCGCAGAGTATGCCGGTGTCTCTTATCAGACCGTTTCCCGCGTGGTGAACCAGGCCAGCCACGTTTCTG
CGAAAACGCGGGAAAAAGTGGAAGCGGCGATGGCGGAGCTGAATTACATTCCCAACCGCGTGGCACAACA
ACTGGCGGGCAAACAGTCGTTGCTGATTGGCGTTGCCACCTCCAGTCTGGCCCTGCACGCGCCGTCGCAA
ATTGTCGCGGCGATTAAATCTCGCGCCGATCAACTGGGTGCCAGCGTGGTGGTGTCGATGGTAGAACGAA
GCGGCGTCGAAGCCTGTAAAGCGGCGGTGCACAATCTTCTCGCGCAACGCGTCAGTGGGCTGATCATTAA
CTATCCGCTGGATGACCAGGATGCCATTGCTGTGGAAGCTGCCTGCACTAATGTTCCGGCGTTATTTCTT
GATGTCTCTGACCAGACACCCATCAACAGTATTATTTTCTCCCATGAAGACGGTACGCGACTGGGCGTGG
AGCATCTGGTCGCATTGGGTCACCAGCAAATCGCGCTGTTAGCGGGCCCATTAAGTTCTGTCTCGGCGCG
TCTGCGTCTGGCTGGCTGGCATAAATATCTCACTCGCAATCAAATTCAGCCGATAGCGGAACGGGAAGGC
GACTGGAGTGCCATGTCCGGTTTTCAACAAACCATGCAAATGCTGAATGAGGGCATCGTTCCCACTGCGA
TGCTGGTTGCCAACGATCAGATGGCGCTGGGCGCAATGCGCGCCATTACCGAGTCCGGGCTGCGCGTTGG
TGCGGATATCTCGGTAGTGGGATACGACGATACCGAAGACAGCTCATGTTATATCCCGCCGTTAACCACC
ATCAAACAGGATTTTCGCCTGCTGGGGCAAACCAGCGTGGACCGCTTGCTGCAACTCTCTCAGGGCCAGG
CGGTGAAGGGCAATCAGCTGTTGCCCGTCTCACTGGTGAAAAGAAAAACCACCCTGGCGCCCAATACGCA
AACCGCCTCTCCCCGCGCGTTGGCCGATTCATTAATGCAGCTGGCACGACAGGTTTCCCGACTGGAAAGC
GGGCAGTGAGCGCAACGCAATTAATGTAAGTTAGCTCACTCATTAGGCACCCCAGGCTTTACACTTTATG
CTTCCGGCTCGTATGTTGTGTGGAATTGTGAGCGGATAACAATTTCACACAGGAAACAGCTATGACCATG
ATTACGGATTCACTGGCCGTCGTTTTACAACGTCGTGACTGGGAAAACCCTGGCGTTACCCAACTTAATC
GCCTTGCAGCACATCCCCCTTTCGCCAGCTGGCGTAATAGCGAAGAGGCCCGCACCGATCGCCCTTCCCA
ACAGTTGCGCAGCCTGAATGGCGAATGGCGCTTTGCCTGGTTTCCGGCACCAGAAGCGGTGCCGGAAAGC
TGGCTGGAGTGCGATCTTCCTGAGGCCGATACTGTCGTCGTCCCCTCAAACTGGCAGATGCACGGTTACG
ATGCGCCCATCTACACCAACGTGACCTATCCCATTACGGTCAATCCGCCGTTTGTTCCCACGGAGAATCC
GACGGGTTGTTACTCGCTCACATTTAATGTTGATGAAAGCTGGCTACAGGAAGGCCAGACGCGAATTATT
TTTGATGGCGTTGGAATTAG
Features (pLannotate 1.2.2; 17 found; start..end, strand, type, name):
    181..209     +  promoter       tac promoter: strong E. coli promoter; hybrid between the trp and lac UV5 promoters
    217..233     +  protein_bind   lac operator: The lac repressor binds to the lac operator to inhibit transcription in E. coli. This inhibition can be relieved by adding lactose or isopropyl-β-D-thiogalactopyranoside (IPTG). lac repressor encoded by lacI
    256..909     +  CDS            GST26_SCHJA: Experimental evidence at protein level: Swiss-Prot protein existence level 1. GST isoenzymes appear to play a central role in the parasite detoxification system. Other functions are also suspected including a role in increasing the solubility of haematin in the parasite gut. From Schistosoma japonicum (Blood fluke).
    922..1182    +  CDS            LIN7B (fragment): LIN7B_HUMAN - Also known as MALS2, VELI2. Experimental evidence at protein level: Swiss-Prot protein existence level 1. Plays a role in establishing and maintaining the asymmetric distribution of channels and receptors at the plasma membrane of polarized cells. Forms membrane-associated multiprotein complexes that may regulate delivery and recycling of proteins to the correct membrane domains. The tripartite complex composed of LIN7 (LIN7A, LIN7B or LIN7C), CASK and APBA1 associates with the motor protein KIF17 to transport vesicles containing N-methyl-D-aspartate (NMDA) receptor subunit NR2B
   1215..1254    +  CDS            rop (fragment): Rop protein, which maintains plasmids at low copy number; rop
   1356..1396    +  misc_feature   bom (fragment): basis of mobility region from pBR322
   1501..1605    +  promoter       AmpR promoter: bla
   1606..2466    +  CDS            AmpR: β-lactamase; bla; confers resistance to ampicillin, carbenicillin, and related antibiotics
   2637..3225    +  rep_origin     ori: high-copy-number ColE1/pMB1/pBR322/pUC origin of replication
   3411..3462    -  misc_feature   bom (fragment): basis of mobility region from pBR322
   3469..3546    +  promoter       lacI promoter: lacI
   3547..4629    +  CDS            lacI: lac repressor; lacI; The lac repressor binds to the lac operator to inhibit transcription in E. coli. This inhibition can be relieved by adding lactose or isopropyl-β-D-thiogalactopyranoside (IPTG).
   4642..4663    +  protein_bind   CAP binding site: CAP binding activates transcription in the presence of cAMP. E. coli catabolite activator protein
   4678..4708    +  promoter       lac promoter: promoter for the E. coli lac operon
   4716..4732    +  protein_bind   lac operator: The lac repressor binds to the lac operator to inhibit transcription in E. coli. This inhibition can be relieved by adding lactose or isopropyl-β-D-thiogalactopyranoside (IPTG). lac repressor encoded by lacI
   4752..4925    +  CDS            lacZα: LacZα fragment of β-galactosidase; lacZ fragment
   5189..105     -  CDS            yciV (fragment) (across the origin): RNAAM_ECOLI - Also known as trpH From Escherichia coli (strain K12).
