[The description below was written by a language model from this plasmid's Addgene catalogue record and pLannotate feature annotations shown in this document.]
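Description:
pGEX-Mals2-PDZ-1 is a bacterial expression plasmid built on the pGEX-4T-1 backbone for producing the single PDZ domain of Mals2 (also called Lin-7B or Veli2) as a glutathione S-transferase fusion in E. coli. The sequenced construct is about 5.2 kb. It replicates from a high-copy ColE1/pMB1-type origin and is selected with ampicillin through the β-lactamase (AmpR) gene and its own promoter. Short remnants of pBR322-derived rop and bom sequences, a lacZα fragment with its lac promoter and operator, and a small E. coli yciV fragment are backbone leftovers with no role in expression of the fusion.

The expression cassette consists of the strong hybrid tac promoter followed by a lac operator, driving the Schistosoma japonicum GST coding sequence and, just downstream on the same strand, a 261 bp Lin7b fragment encoding the PDZ domain. The short gap between the two coding regions is where pGEX-4T vectors normally carry a thrombin cleavage site, although this is not annotated in the feature table. A plasmid-borne lacI gene supplies lac repressor, keeping the tac promoter off until it is induced with IPTG. The record lists no mutations, and the cloning sites used are not stated.

The sources disagree on species: the catalogue entry gives the insert as mouse, while the depositor's UniProt reference and the automated annotation both point to human LIN7B, so the origin should be checked against the sequence. The GST tag allows affinity purification on glutathione resin, and the associated study concerns PDZ and 14-3-3 domain interactions, consistent with use of the purified domain in protein-binding assays.
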