Addgene plasmid #250108: pGEX-Mals2-PDZ-1
Purpose: Bacterial expression of Mals2 (lin-7) PDZ domain 1
Depositing lab: Mark Bedford. Depositing organization: University of Texas MD Anderson Cancer Center. Publication: PRMT5 C-terminal Phosphorylation Modulates a 14-3-3/PDZ Interaction Switch. Espejo AB, Gao G, Black K, Gayatri S, Veland N, Kim J, Chen T, Sudol M, Walker C, Bedford MT. J Biol Chem. 2017 Feb 10;292(6):2255-2265. doi: 10.1074/jbc.M116.760330. Epub 2016 Dec 28. PubMed 28031468.
Backbone
  Vector backbone: pGEX-4T-1
  Backbone size w/o insert (bp): 4900
  Vector type: Bacterial Expression
Growth in bacteria
  Bacterial resistance: Ampicillin, 100 μg/mL
  Growth temperature: 37°C
  Growth strain: DH5alpha
  Copy number: High Copy
Gene/Insert
  Gene/Insert name: Mals2 (1/1) (alt name: Lin-7)
  Species: M. musculus (mouse)
  Insert size (bp): 261
  Mutation: None
  Entrez Gene: Lin7b (a.k.a. LIN-7B, MALS-2, Veli2)
  Cloning method: Restriction Enzyme; 5′ cloning site Unknown (unknown if destroyed)
Terms and licenses: Academic/Nonprofit Terms; Industry Terms: Not Available to Industry
Depositor comments: UniProt ID: Q9HAP6
How to cite: pGEX-Mals2-PDZ-1 was a gift from Mark Bedford (Addgene plasmid # 250108 ; http://n2t.net/addgene:250108 ; RRID:Addgene_250108)
